>Addgene plasmid #84797 | pET - FnR062.Y78Q | depositor partial sequence | sequence record 162572 | insert sequence
ATGGCTAGCTCCTCCGACTCTCCGCGTAACCTGGAGGTTACCAACGCAACTCCGAACTCTCTGACTATTT
CTTGGGACGATCCTTATCACGCTATCTATTACCGTATCACCTACGGCGAAACTGGTGGTAACTCCCCGAG
CCAGGAATTCACTGTTCCGAGATCTTATTCTAATGCGACCATCAGCGGTCTGAAACCGGGCCAGGATTAT
ACCATTACCGTGTACGCTGTAACCGGTCAGAACGACGATTCAAACCCAATCAGCATCAATTATCGCACCG
AAATCGACAAACCGTCTCAGGGATCCCACCATCACCATCATCACTGA
