>Addgene plasmid #84797 | pET - FnR062.Y78Q | addgene partial sequence | sequence record 163650 | T7 5'-TAATACGACTCACTATAGGG-3'
TTTTGTTTAACTTTAAGAAGGAGATATACATATGGCTAGCTCCTCCGACTCTCCGCGTAACCTGGAGGTT
ACCAACGCAACTCCGAACTCTCTGACTATTTCTTGGGACGATCCTTATCACGCTATCTATTACCGTATCA
CCTACGGCGAAACTGGTGGTAACTCCCCGAGCCAGGAATTCACTGTTCCGAGATCTTATTCTAATGCGAC
CATCAGCGGTCTGAAACCGGGCCAGGATTATACCATTACCGTGTACGCTGTAACCGGTCAGAACGACGAT
TCAAACCCAATCAGCATCAATTATCGCACCGAAATCGACAAACCGTCTCAGGGATCCCACCATCACCATC
ATCACTGATTAACTAAACGAGATCCGGCTGCTAACAAAGCCCGAAAGGAAGCTGAGTTGGCTGCTGCCAC
CGCTGAGCAATAACTAGCATAACCCCTTGGGGCCTCTAAACGGGTCTTGAGGGGTTTTTTGCTGAAAGGA
GGAACTATATCCGGATTGGCGAATGGG
[124 nt withheld, positions 518-641]
C
[91 nt withheld, positions 643-733]
A
[49 nt withheld, positions 735-783]
CCTTTGACGTTGGAGTCCACGTTCTTT
[37 nt withheld, positions 811-847]
ACCCTATCTCGGTCTATTCTTTTGATTTATAAGGGATTTTGCCGATTTCGGCCTATTGGTTAAAAAATGA
GCTGATTTAACAAAAATTTAACGCGAATTTTAACAAAATATTAACGCTTACAATTTAGGTGGCACTTTTC
GGGGAAATGTGCGCGGAACCCCTATTTGTTTATTTTTCTAAATACATTCAAATATGTATCC
