>Addgene plasmid #84797 | pET - FnR062.Y78Q | addgene partial sequence | sequence record 163653 | T7term 5'-GCTAGTTATTGCTCAGCGG-3'
TTTGTTAGCAGCCGGATCTCGTTTAGTTAATCAGTGATGATGGTGATGGTGGGATCCCTGAGACGGTTTG
TCGATTTCGGTGCGATAATTGATGCTGATTGGGTTTGAATCGTCGTTCTGACCGGTTACAGCGTACACGG
TAATGGTATAATCCTGGCCCGGTTTCAGACCGCTGATGGTCGCATTAGAATAAGATCTCGGAACAGTGAA
TTCCTGGCTCGGGGAGTTACCACCAGTTTCGCCGTAGGTGATACGGTAATAGATAGCGTGATAAGGATCG
TCCCAAGAAATAGTCAGAGAGTTCGGAGTTGCGTTGGTAACCTCCAGGTTACGCGGAGAGTCGGAGGAGC
TAGCCATATGTATATCTCCTTCTTAAAGTTAAACAAAATTATTTCTAGAGGGGAATTGTTATCCGCTCAC
AATTCCCCTATAGTGAGTCGTATTAATTTCGCGGGATCGAGATCTCGATCCTCTACGCCGGACGCATCGT
GGCCGGCATCACCGGCGCCACAGGTGCGGTTGCTGGCGCCTATATCGCCGACATCACCGATGGGGAAGAT
CGGGCTCGCCACTTCGGGCTCATGAGCGCTTGTTTCGGCGTGGGTATGGTGGCAGGCCCCGTGGCCGGGG
GACTGTTGGGCGCCATCTCCTTGCATGCACCATTCCTTGCGGCGGCGGTGCTCAACGGCCTCAACCTACT
ACTGGGCTGCTTCCTAATGCAGGAGTCGCATAAGGGAGAGCGTCGAGATCCCGGACACCATCGAATGGCG
CAAAACCTTTCGCGGTATGGCATGATAGCGCCCGGAAGAGAGTCAATTCAGGGTGGTGAATGTGAAACCA
GTAACGTTATACGATGTCGCAGAGTATGCCGGTGTCTCTTATCAGACCGTTTCCCGCGTGGTGAACCAGG
CCAGCCACGTTTCTGCGAAAACGCGGGAAAAAGTGGAA
