[The description below was written by a language model from this plasmid's Addgene catalogue record.]
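Description:
pET - FnR062.Y78Q is a bacterial expression plasmid built on a pET backbone and intended for producing the FnR.0.6.2-Y78Q protein in E. coli. It is selected with kanamycin and is listed as high copy. The record names a T7 express strain as its host, which fits the general design of pET vectors: the insert is usually transcribed from a T7 promoter by T7 RNA polymerase supplied by the host. However, no feature table is provided, so the promoter, origin of replication and other backbone elements of this particular plasmid are not explicitly documented. The restriction sites used for cloning are also recorded as unknown.

The insert is annotated as being of human origin and carries a single amino-acid substitution, Y78Q, relative to the parent FnR.0.6.2 sequence. A 6xHis tag is fused to the C terminus of the protein, which allows purification by immobilized metal affinity chromatography and detection with anti-His reagents. The record does not describe what FnR.0.6.2 is or what it binds, nor the functional consequence of the tyrosine-to-glutamine change. The associated publication concerns a protein–protein binding experiment designed to teach intermolecular interactions in high school and undergraduate classrooms. This suggests the point mutant serves as a variant for comparing binding behaviour with related proteins, though the record does not state that role directly. The stated purpose is simply bacterial expression of the mutant protein.
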