Addgene plasmid #84797: pET - FnR062.Y78Q
Purpose: bacterial expression of FnR.0.6.2-Y78Q protein
Depositing lab: Benjamin Hackel. Depositing organization: University of Minnesota. Publication: Development and Implementation of a Protein–Protein Binding Experiment To Teach Intermolecular Interactions in High School or Undergraduate Classrooms. Johnson SM, Javner C, Hackel BJ. J. Chem. Educ. 2017, 94, 3, 367–374 10.1021/acs.jchemed.6b00323.
Backbone
  Vector backbone: pET
  Vector type: Bacterial Expression
Growth in bacteria
  Bacterial resistance: Kanamycin, 50 μg/mL
  Growth temperature: 37°C
  Growth strain: T7 express
  Copy number: High Copy
Gene/Insert
  Gene/Insert name: FnR.0.6.2-Y78Q
  Species: H. sapiens (human)
  Mutation: Y78Q
  Tag / fusion protein: 6xHis (C terminal on insert)
  Cloning method: Restriction Enzyme; 5′ cloning site unknown (unknown if destroyed); 3′ cloning site unknown (unknown if destroyed)
Terms and licenses: Academic/Nonprofit Terms; Industry Terms: Not Available to Industry
How to cite: pET - FnR062.Y78Q was a gift from Benjamin Hackel (Addgene plasmid # 84797 ; http://n2t.net/addgene:84797 ; RRID:Addgene_84797)
